Addgene plasmid #26352: pLKO.1 Sox2 3H b
Depositing lab: Matthew Meyerson. Depositing organization: Dana-Farber Cancer Institute. Publication: SOX2 is an amplified lineage-survival oncogene in lung and esophageal squamous cell carcinomas. Bass AJ, Watanabe H, Mermel CH, Yu S, Perner S, Verhaak RG, Kim SY, Wardwell L, Tamayo P, Gat-Viks I, Ramos AH, Woo MS, Weir BA, Getz G, Beroukhim R, O'Kelly M, Dutt A, Rozenblatt-Rosen O, Dziunycz P, Komisarof J, Chirieac LR, Lafargue CJ, Scheble V, Wilbertz T, Ma C, Rao S, Nakagawa H, Stairs DB, Lin L, Giordano TJ, Wagner P, Minna JD, Gazdar AF, Zhu CQ, Brose MS, Cecconello I, Jr UR, Marie SK, Dahl O, Shivdasani RA, Tsao MS, Rubin MA, Wong KK, Regev A, Hahn WC, Beer DG, Rustgi AK, Meyerson M. Nat Genet. 2009 Nov . 41(11):1238-42. 10.1038/ng.465 PubMed 19801978.
Backbone
  Vector backbone: pLKO
  Vector type: Mammalian Expression, Lentiviral, RNAi
  Selectable markers: Puromycin
Growth in bacteria
  Bacterial resistance: Ampicillin, 100 μg/mL
  Growth temperature: 37°C
  Growth strain: DH5alpha
  Copy number: Unknown
Gene/Insert
  Gene/Insert name: Sox2 shRNA
  Species: H. sapiens (human)
  Cloning method: Restriction Enzyme
  Sequencing primers: 5′ LKO1-5
Terms and licenses: Academic/Nonprofit Terms; Industry Terms: Not Available to Industry
Depositor comments: SOX2b shRNA sequence - CTGCCGAGAATCCATGTATAT
How to cite: pLKO.1 Sox2 3H b was a gift from Matthew Meyerson (Addgene plasmid # 26352 ; http://n2t.net/addgene:26352 ; RRID:Addgene_26352)
