[The description below was written by a language model from this plasmid's Addgene catalogue record.]
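Description:
pLKO.1 Sox2 3H b is a lentiviral RNAi plasmid built on the pLKO backbone and carrying a short hairpin RNA directed against human SOX2. It is propagated in E. coli under ampicillin selection, and its copy number is recorded as unknown. In mammalian cells, puromycin resistance serves as the selectable marker, so transduced or transfected populations can be enriched for cells that carry the hairpin cassette. The hairpin was inserted by restriction enzyme cloning, and the depositor designates this targeting sequence as the "SOX2b" shRNA, which suggests it is one of a set of hairpins against the same gene.

No feature table is supplied, so the promoter driving the shRNA, the promoter for the puromycin marker and the individual viral elements are not stated in the record. pLKO-type vectors generally express the hairpin from an RNA polymerase III promoter. They place it, together with the drug marker, between lentiviral long terminal repeats alongside a packaging signal, so that the cassette can be packaged into viral particles when helper functions are supplied in trans and then integrate stably into target cells. Once expressed, the hairpin is processed by the cellular RNAi machinery to knock down SOX2 transcript levels.

The associated publication identifies SOX2 as an amplified lineage-survival oncogene in lung and esophageal squamous cell carcinomas. This is consistent with use of the construct for stable SOX2 knockdown in human cancer cell lines to test their dependence on the gene. The record lists the plasmid as available under academic and nonprofit terms only.
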