>Addgene plasmid #26352 | pLKO.1 Sox2 3H b | addgene partial sequence | sequence record 32512 | 26352 with LKO.1-5'
TATATCTTGTGGAAGGACGAAACACCGGCTGCCGAGAATCCATGTATATCTCGAGATATACATGGATTCT
CGGCAGTTTTTAATTCTCGACCTCGAGACAAATGGCAGTATTCATCCACAATTTTAAAAGAAAAGGGGGG
ATTGGGGGGTACAGTGCAGGGGAAAGAATAGTAGACATAATAGCAACAGACATACAAACTAAAGAATTAC
AAAAACAAATTACAAAAATTCAAAATTTTCGGGTTTATTACAGGGACAGCAGAGATCCACTTTGGCCGCG
GCTCGAGGGGGTTGGGGTTGCGCCTTTTCCAAGGCAGCCCTGGGTTTGCGCAGGGACGCGGCTGCTCTGG
GCGTGGTTCCGGGAAACGCAGCGGCGCCGACCCTGGGTCTCGCACATTCTTCACGTCCGTTCGCAGCGTC
ACCCGGATCTTCGCCGCTACCCTTGTGGGCCCCCCGGCGACGCTTCCTGCTCCGCCCCTAAGTCGGGAAG
GTTCCTTGCGGTTCGCGGCGTGCCGGACGTGACAAACGGAAGCCGCACGTCTCACTAGTACCCTCGCAGA
CGGACAGCGCCAGGGAGCAATGGCAGCGCGCCGACCGCGATGGGCTGTGGCCAATAGCGGCTGCTCAGCA
GGGCGCGCCGAGAGCAGCGGCCGGGAAGGGGCGGTGCGGGAGGCGGGGTGTGGGGCGGTAGTGTGGGCCC
TGTTCCTGCCCGCGCGGTGTTCCGCATTCTGCAAGCCTCCGGAGCGCACGTCGGCAGTCGGCTCCCTCGT
TGACCGAATCACCGACCTCTCTCCCCAGGGGG
